Addgene plasmid #63105: Frt-V5-hspB4
Purpose: Expression of HSPB4 (small HSP) tagged with V5 in mammalian cells
Depositing lab: Harm Kampinga. Depositing organization: University Medical Center Groningen. Publication: HSPB7 is the most potent polyQ aggregation suppressor within the HSPB family of molecular chaperones. Vos MJ, Zijlstra MP, Kanon B, van Waarde-Verhagen MA, Brunt ER, Oosterveld-Hut HM, Carra S, Sibon OC, Kampinga HH. Hum Mol Genet. 2010 Dec 1;19(23):4677-93. doi: 10.1093/hmg/ddq398. Epub 2010 Sep 15. PubMed 20843828.
Backbone
  Vector backbone: pCMV
  Modifications to backbone: FRT is N-term on HygroB
  Vector type: Mammalian Expression
Growth in bacteria
  Bacterial resistance: Ampicillin, 100 μg/mL
  Growth temperature: 37°C
  Growth strain: DH5alpha
  Copy number: Unknown
Gene/Insert
  Gene/Insert name: hspb4
  Species: H. sapiens (human)
  Entrez Gene: CRYAA (a.k.a. CRYA1, CTRCT9, HSPB4)
  Promoter: CMV
  Tag / fusion protein: V5 (N terminal on insert)
  Cloning method: Unknown
  Sequencing primers: 5′ CMV-F; 3′ BGH-rev
Terms and licenses: Academic/Nonprofit Terms; Industry Terms: Not Available to Industry
How to cite: Frt-V5-hspB4 was a gift from Harm Kampinga (Addgene plasmid # 63105 ; http://n2t.net/addgene:63105 ; RRID:Addgene_63105)
