[The description below was written by a language model from this plasmid's Addgene catalogue record and pLannotate feature annotations shown in this document.]
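Description:
Frt-V5-hspB4 is a mammalian expression plasmid of about 5.7 kb, built on a backbone recorded as pCMV, that expresses human HSPB4 (the small heat shock protein alpha-A-crystallin, gene CRYAA) with an N-terminal V5 epitope tag. It is propagated in E. coli through a high-copy ColE1/pUC-type origin and selected with ampicillin via the bla gene and its own promoter. Fragments of an f1 origin, a bom site and lac regulatory elements are also annotated as backbone remnants.

The expression cassette consists of the human cytomegalovirus immediate early enhancer and promoter, followed by the V5 tag, the CRYAA coding sequence and a bovine growth hormone polyadenylation signal. Immediately downstream of the CMV promoter the annotation picks up two short matches to tet operator-containing promoters and a fragment of a Tet-responsive promoter. This suggests tet operator sites that could place expression under tetracycline repressor control in suitable host cells, although the catalogue fields do not state this.

Downstream lies an FRT site directly in front of a hygromycin resistance coding sequence with an SV40 poly(A) signal, matching the recorded note that FRT is N-terminal on HygroB. No complete promoter is annotated upstream of this marker, only a very short SV40 promoter fragment. This arrangement is typical of FLP-mediated integration designs, in which recombination into a genomic FRT site supplies the elements needed for hygromycin resistance and yields isogenic stable lines.

The stated purpose is expression of V5-tagged HSPB4 in mammalian cells. The associated publication compared HSPB family chaperones as suppressors of polyglutamine aggregation.
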