Features (pLannotate 1.2.2; 22 found; start..end, strand, type, name):
     28..80      -  misc_feature   bom (fragment): basis of mobility region from pBR322
    235..614     +  enhancer       CMV enhancer: human cytomegalovirus immediate early enhancer
    615..818     +  promoter       CMV promoter: human cytomegalovirus (CMV) immediate early promoter
    820..839     +  promoter       PLtetO-1 promoter (fragment): modified phage lambda PL promoter with tet operator sites (Lutz and Bujard, 1997)
    841..860     +  promoter       PLtetO-1 promoter (fragment): modified phage lambda PL promoter with tet operator sites (Lutz and Bujard, 1997)
    868..901     +  promoter       TRE3GV promoter (fragment): 3rd-generation Tet-responsive promoter that can be activated by binding of Tet-On® 3G, optimized for retroviral and lentiviral vectors
    996..1037    +  CDS            V5 tag: epitope tag from simian virus 5
   1059..1577    +  CDS            CRYAA2: CRYA2_HUMAN - Also known as CRYAA From Homo sapiens (Human).
   1650..1874    +  polyA_signal   bGH poly(A) signal: bovine growth hormone polyadenylation signal
   1878..1899    +  promoter       SV40 promoter (fragment): SV40 enhancer and early promoter
   1920..2153    +  rep_origin     f1 ori (fragment) (sequence partly withheld): f1 bacteriophage origin of replication; arrow indicates direction of (+) strand synthesis
   2158..2205    +  protein_bind   FRT: FLP-mediated recombination occurs in the 8-bp core sequence TCTAGAAA (Turan and Bode, 2011). FLP recombinase from the Saccharomyces cerevisiae 2μ plasmid
   2213..3235    +  CDS            HygR: aminoglycoside phosphotransferase from E. coli; aph(4)-Ia; confers resistance to hygromycin
   3245..3370    +  CDS            ble (fragment): BLE_KLEPN - Experimental evidence at protein level: Swiss-Prot protein existence level 1. Binding protein with a strong affinity to the bleomycin family of antibiotics. Binds to CL990; an antimitotic-antibiotic compound. From Klebsiella pneumoniae.
   3365..3486    +  polyA_signal   SV40 poly(A) signal: SV40 polyadenylation signal
   3559..3575    -  protein_bind   lac operator: The lac repressor binds to the lac operator to inhibit transcription in E. coli. This inhibition can be relieved by adding lactose or isopropyl-β-D-thiogalactopyranoside (IPTG). lac repressor encoded by lacI
   3583..3613    -  promoter       lac promoter: promoter for the E. coli lac operon
   3628..3649    -  protein_bind   CAP binding site: CAP binding activates transcription in the presence of cAMP. E. coli catabolite activator protein
   3662..3754    -  CDS            lacI (fragment): lac repressor; lacI; The lac repressor binds to the lac operator to inhibit transcription in E. coli. This inhibition can be relieved by adding lactose or isopropyl-β-D-thiogalactopyranoside (IPTG).
   3937..4525    -  rep_origin     ori: high-copy-number ColE1/pMB1/pBR322/pUC origin of replication
   4696..5556    -  CDS            AmpR: β-lactamase; bla; confers resistance to ampicillin, carbenicillin, and related antibiotics
   5557..5661    -  promoter       AmpR promoter: bla
>Addgene plasmid #63105 | Frt-V5-hspB4 | depositor full sequence | sequence record 104511 | Full Sequence
GACGGATCGGGAGATCTCCCGATCCCCTATGGTGCACTCTCAGTACAATCTGCTCTGATGCCGCATAGTT
AAGCCAGTATCTGCTCCCTGCTTGTGTGTTGGAGGTCGCTGAGTAGTGCGCGAGCAAAATTTAAGCTACA
ACAAGGCAAGGCTTGACCGACAATTGCATGAAGAATCTGCTTAGGGTTAGGCGTTTTGCGCTGCTTCGCG
ATGTACGGGCCAGATATACGCGTTGACATTGATTATTGACTAGTTATTAATAGTAATCAATTACGGGGTC
ATTAGTTCATAGCCCATATATGGAGTTCCGCGTTACATAACTTACGGTAAATGGCCCGCCTGGCTGACCG
CCCAACGACCCCCGCCCATTGACGTCAATAATGACGTATGTTCCCATAGTAACGCCAATAGGGACTTTCC
ATTGACGTCAATGGGTGGAGTATTTACGGTAAACTGCCCACTTGGCAGTACATCAAGTGTATCATATGCC
AAGTACGCCCCCTATTGACGTCAATGACGGTAAATGGCCCGCCTGGCATTATGCCCAGTACATGACCTTA
TGGGACTTTCCTACTTGGCAGTACATCTACGTATTAGTCATCGCTATTACCATGGTGATGCGGTTTTGGC
AGTACATCAATGGGCGTGGATAGCGGTTTGACTCACGGGGATTTCCAAGTCTCCACCCCATTGACGTCAA
TGGGAGTTTGTTTTGGCACCAAAATCAACGGGACTTTCCAAAATGTCGTAACAACTCCGCCCCATTGACG
CAAATGGGCGGTAGGCGTGTACGGTGGGAGGTCTATATAAGCAGAGCTCTCCCTATCAGTGATAGAGATC
TCCCTATCAGTGATAGAGATCGTCGACGAGCTCGTTTAGTGAACCGTCAGATCGCCTGGAGACGCCATCC
ACGCTGTTTTGACCTCCATAGAAGACACCGGGACCGATCCAGCCTCCGGACTCTAGCGTTTAAACTTAAG
CTTGAATTCACCATGGGTAAGCCTATCCCTAACCCTCTCCTCGGTCTCGATTCTACGGGATCCAAAACCT
CGAGAACCATGGACGTGACCATCCAGCACCCCTGGTTCAAGCGCACCCTGGGGCCCTTCTACCCCAGCCG
GCTGTTCGACCAGTTTTTCGGCGAGGGCCTTTTTGAGTATGACCTGCTGCCCTTCCTGTCGTCCACCATC
AGCCCCTACTACCGCCAGTCCCTCTTCCGCACCGTGCTGGACTCCGGCATCTCTGAGGTTCGATCCGACC
GGGACAAGTTCGTCATCTTCCTCGATGTGAAGCACTTCTCCCCGGAGGACCTCACCGTGAAGGTGCAGGA
CGACTTTGTGGAGATCCACGGAAAGCACAACGAGCGCCAGGACGACCACGGCTACATTTCCCGTGAGTTC
CACCGCCGCTACCGCCTGCCGTCCAACGTGGACCAGTCGGCCCTCTCTTGCTCCCTGTCTGCCGATGGCA
TGCTGACCTTCTGTGGCCCCAAGATCCAGACTGGCCTGGATGCCACCCACGCCGAGCGAGCCATCCCCGT
GTCGCGGGAGGAGAAGCCCACCTCGGCTCCCTCGTCCTAAGCAGGCATTGCCTCGGACGCGCCAAAATCG
AGTCTAGAGGGCCCGTTTAAACCCGCTGATCAGCCTCGACTGTGCCTTCTAGTTGCCAGCCATCTGTTGT
TTGCCCCTCCCCCGTGCCTTCCTTGACCCTGGAAGGTGCCACTCCCACTGTCCTTTCCTAATAAAATGAG
GAAATTGCATCGCATTGTCTGAGTAGGTGTCATTCTATTCTGGGGGGTGGGGTGGGGCAGGACAGCAAGG
GGGAGGATTGGGAAGACAATAGCAGGCATGCTGGGGATGCGGTGGGCTCTATGGCTTCTGAGGCGGAAAG
AACCAGCTGGGGCTCTAGGGGGTATCCCC
[124 nt withheld, positions 1920-2043]
C
[91 nt withheld, positions 2045-2135]
AGGGTGATGGTTCACGTACCTAGAAGTTCCTATTCCGAAGTTCCTATTCTCTAGAAAGTATAGGAACTTC
CTTGGCCAAAAAGCCTGAACTCACCGCGACGTCTGTCGAGAAGTTTCTGATCGAAAAGTTCGACAGCGTC
TCCGACCTGATGCAGCTCTCGGAGGGCGAAGAATCTCGTGCTTTCAGCTTCGATGTAGGAGGGCGTGGAT
ATGTCCTGCGGGTAAATAGCTGCGCCGATGGTTTCTACAAAGATCGTTATGTTTATCGGCACTTTGCATC
GGCCGCGCTCCCGATTCCGGAAGTGCTTGACATTGGGGAATTCAGCGAGAGCCTGACCTATTGCATCTCC
CGCCGTGCACAGGGTGTCACGTTGCAAGACCTGCCTGAAACCGAACTGCCCGCTGTTCTGCAGCCGGTCG
CGGAGGCCATGGATGCGATCGCTGCGGCCGATCTTAGCCAGACGAGCGGGTTCGGCCCATTCGGACCGCA
AGGAATCGGTCAATACACTACATGGCGTGATTTCATATGCGCGATTGCTGATCCCCATGTGTATCACTGG
CAAACTGTGATGGACGACACCGTCAGTGCGTCCGTCGCGCAGGCTCTCGATGAGCTGATGCTTTGGGCCG
AGGACTGCCCCGAAGTCCGGCACCTCGTGCACGCGGATTTCGGCTCCAACAATGTCCTGACGGACAATGG
CCGCATAACAGCGGTCATTGACTGGAGCGAGGCGATGTTCGGGGATTCCCAATACGAGGTCGCCAACATC
TTCTTCTGGAGGCCGTGGTTGGCTTGTATGGAGCAGCAGACGCGCTACTTCGAGCGGAGGCATCCGGAGC
TTGCAGGATCGCCGCGGCTCCGGGCGTATATGCTCCGCATTGGTCTTGACCAACTCTATCAGAGCTTGGT
TGACGGCAATTTCGATGATGCAGCTTGGGCGCAGGGTCGATGCGACGCAATCGTCCGATCCGGAGCCGGG
ACTGTCGGGCGTACACAAATCGCCCGCAGAAGCGCGGCCGTCTGGACCGATGGCTGTGTAGAAGTACTCG
CCGATAGTGGAAACCGACGCCCCAGCACTCGTCCGAGGGCAAAGGAATAGCACGTACTACGAGATTTCGA
TTCCACCGCCGCCTTCTATGAAAGGTTGGGCTTCGGAATCGTTTTCCGGGACGCCGGCTGGATGATCCTC
CAGCGCGGGGATCTCATGCTGGAGTTCTTCGCCCACCCCAACTTGTTTATTGCAGCTTATAATGGTTACA
AATAAAGCAATAGCATCACAAATTTCACAAATAAAGCATTTTTTTCACTGCATTCTAGTTGTGGTTTGTC
CAAACTCATCAATGTATCTTATCATGTCTGTATACCGTCGACCTCTAGCTAGAGCTTGGCGTAATCATGG
TCATAGCTGTTTCCTGTGTGAAATTGTTATCCGCTCACAATTCCACACAACATACGAGCCGGAAGCATAA
AGTGTAAAGCCTGGGGTGCCTAATGAGTGAGCTAACTCACATTAATTGCGTTGCGCTCACTGCCCGCTTT
CCAGTCGGGAAACCTGTCGTGCCAGCTGCATTAATGAATCGGCCAACGCGCGGGGAGAGGCGGTTTGCGT
ATTGGGCGCTCTTCCGCTTCCTCGCTCACTGACTCGCTGCGCTCGGTCGTTCGGCTGCGGCGAGCGGTAT
CAGCTCACTCAAAGGCGGTAATACGGTTATCCACAGAATCAGGGGATAACGCAGGAAAGAACATGTGAGC
AAAAGGCCAGCAAAAGGCCAGGAACCGTAAAAAGGCCGCGTTGCTGGCGTTTTTCCATAGGCTCCGCCCC
CCTGACGAGCATCACAAAAATCGACGCTCAAGTCAGAGGTGGCGAAACCCGACAGGACTATAAAGATACC
AGGCGTTTCCCCCTGGAAGCTCCCTCGTGCGCTCTCCTGTTCCGACCCTGCCGCTTACCGGATACCTGTC
CGCCTTTCTCCCTTCGGGAAGCGTGGCGCTTTCTCATAGCTCACGCTGTAGGTATCTCAGTTCGGTGTAG
GTCGTTCGCTCCAAGCTGGGCTGTGTGCACGAACCCCCCGTTCAGCCCGACCGCTGCGCCTTATCCGGTA
ACTATCGTCTTGAGTCCAACCCGGTAAGACACGACTTATCGCCACTGGCAGCAGCCACTGGTAACAGGAT
TAGCAGAGCGAGGTATGTAGGCGGTGCTACAGAGTTCTTGAAGTGGTGGCCTAACTACGGCTACACTAGA
AGAACAGTATTTGGTATCTGCGCTCTGCTGAAGCCAGTTACCTTCGGAAAAAGAGTTGGTAGCTCTTGAT
CCGGCAAACAAACCACCGCTGGTAGCGGTGGTTTTTTTGTTTGCAAGCAGCAGATTACGCGCAGAAAAAA
AGGATCTCAAGAAGATCCTTTGATCTTTTCTACGGGGTCTGACGCTCAGTGGAACGAAAACTCACGTTAA
GGGATTTTGGTCATGAGATTATCAAAAAGGATCTTCACCTAGATCCTTTTAAATTAAAAATGAAGTTTTA
AATCAATCTAAAGTATATATGAGTAAACTTGGTCTGACAGTTACCAATGCTTAATCAGTGAGGCACCTAT
CTCAGCGATCTGTCTATTTCGTTCATCCATAGTTGCCTGACTCCCCGTCGTGTAGATAACTACGATACGG
GAGGGCTTACCATCTGGCCCCAGTGCTGCAATGATACCGCGAGACCCACGCTCACCGGCTCCAGATTTAT
CAGCAATAAACCAGCCAGCCGGAAGGGCCGAGCGCAGAAGTGGTCCTGCAACTTTATCCGCCTCCATCCA
GTCTATTAATTGTTGCCGGGAAGCTAGAGTAAGTAGTTCGCCAGTTAATAGTTTGCGCAACGTTGTTGCC
ATTGCTACAGGCATCGTGGTGTCACGCTCGTCGTTTGGTATGGCTTCATTCAGCTCCGGTTCCCAACGAT
CAAGGCGAGTTACATGATCCCCCATGTTGTGCAAAAAAGCGGTTAGCTCCTTCGGTCCTCCGATCGTTGT
CAGAAGTAAGTTGGCCGCAGTGTTATCACTCATGGTTATGGCAGCACTGCATAATTCTCTTACTGTCATG
CCATCCGTAAGATGCTTTTCTGTGACTGGTGAGTACTCAACCAAGTCATTCTGAGAATAGTGTATGCGGC
GACCGAGTTGCTCTTGCCCGGCGTCAATACGGGATAATACCGCGCCACATAGCAGAACTTTAAAAGTGCT
CATCATTGGAAAACGTTCTTCGGGGCGAAAACTCTCAAGGATCTTACCGCTGTTGAGATCCAGTTCGATG
TAACCCACTCGTGCACCCAACTGATCTTCAGCATCTTTTACTTTCACCAGCGTTTCTGGGTGAGCAAAAA
CAGGAAGGCAAAATGCCGCAAAAAAGGGAATAAGGGCGACACGGAAATGTTGAATACTCATACTCTTCCT
TTTTCAATATTATTGAAGCATTTATCAGGGTTATTGTCTCATGAGCGGATACATATTTGAATGTATTTAG
AAAAATAAACAAATAGGGGTTCCGCGCACATTTCCCCGAAAAGTGCCACCTGACGTC
