>Addgene plasmid #63105 | Frt-V5-hspB4 | addgene partial sequence | sequence record 106892 | CMV-F 5'-CGCAAATGGGCGGTAGGCGTG-3'
GATAGAGATCTCCCTATCAGTGATAGAGATCGTCGACGAGCTCGTTTAGTGAACCGTCAGATCGCCTGGA
GACGCCATCCACGCTGTTTTGACCTCCATAGAAGACACCGGGACCGATCCAGCCTCCGGACTCTAGCGTT
TAAACTTAAGCTTGAATTCACCATGGGTAAGCCTATCCCTAACCCTCTCCTCGGTCTCGATTCTACGGGA
TCCAAAACCTCGAGAACCATGGACGTGACCATCCAGCACCCCTGGTTCAAGCGCACCCTGGGGCCCTTCT
ACCCCAGCCGGCTGTTCGACCAGTTTTTCGGCGAGGGCCTTTTTGAGTATGACCTGCTGCCCTTCCTGTC
GTCCACCATCAGCCCCTACTACCGCCAGTCCCTCTTCCGCACCGTGCTGGACTCCGGCATCTCTGAGGTT
CGATCCGACCGGGACAAGTTCGTCATCTTCCTCGATGTGAAGCACTTCTCCCCGGAGGACCTCACCGTGA
AGGTGCAGGACGACTTTGTGGAGATCCACGGAAAGCACAACGAGCGCCAGGACGACCACGGCTACATTTC
CCGTGAGTTCCACCGCCGCTACCGCCTGCCGTCCAACGTGGACCAGTCGGCCCTCTCTTGCTCCCTGTCT
GCCGATGGCATGCTGACCTTCTGTGGCCCCAAGATCCAGACTGGCCTGGATGCCACCCACGCCGAGCGAG
CCATCCCCGTGTCGCGGGAGGAGAAGCCCACCTCGGCTCCCTCGTCCTAAGCAGGCATTGCCTCGGACGC
GCCAAAATCGAGTCTAGAGGGCCCGTTTAAACCCGCTGATCAGCCTCGACTGTGCCTTCTAGTTGCCAGC
CATCTGTTGTTTGCC
