>Addgene plasmid #63105 | Frt-V5-hspB4 | addgene partial sequence | sequence record 107306 | BGH-rev 5'-TAGAAGGCACAGTCGAGG-3'
ACTCGATTTTGGCGCGTCCGAGGCAATGCCTGCTTAGGACGAGGGAGCCGAGGTGGGCTTCTCCTCCCGC
GACACGGGGATGGCTCGCTCGGCGTGGGTGGCATCCAGGCCAGTCTGGATCTTGGGGCCACAGAAGGTCA
GCATGCCATCGGCAGACAGGGAGCAAGAGAGGGCCGACTGGTCCACGTTGGACGGCAGGCGGTAGCGGCG
GTGGAACTCACGGGAAATGTAGCCGTGGTCGTCCTGGCGCTCGTTGTGCTTTCCGTGGATCTCCACAAAG
TCGTCCTGCACCTTCACGGTGAGGTCCTCCGGGGAGAAGTGCTTCACATCGAGGAAGATGACGAACTTGT
CCCGGTCGGATCGAACCTCAGAGATGCCGGAGTCCAGCACGGTGCGGAAGAGGGACTGGCGGTAGTAGGG
GCTGATGGTGGACGACAGGAAGGGCAGCAGGTCATACTCAAAAAGGCCCTCGCCGAAAAACTGGTCGAAC
AGCCGGCTGGGGTAGAAGGGCCCCAGGGTGCGCTTGAACCAGGGGTGCTGGATGGTCACGTCCATGGTTC
TCGAGGTTTTGGATCCCGTAGAATCGAGACCGAGGAGAGGGTTAGGGATAGGCTTACCCATGGTGAATTC
AAGCTTAAGTTTAAACGCTAGAGTCCGGAGGCTGGATCGGTCCCGGTGTCTTCTATGGAGGTCAAAACAG
CGTGGATGGCGTCTCCAGGCGATCTGACGGTTCACTAAACGAGCTCGTCGACGATCTCTATCACTGATAG
GGAGATCTCTATCACTGATAGGGAGAGCTCTGCTTATATAGACCTCCCACCGTACACGCCTACCGCCCAT
TTGCGTCAATGG
